Addgene plasmid #44187: pAAV-EF1a-DIO-HTB
Depositing lab: Edward Callaway. Depositing organization: Salk Institute for Biological Studies.
Backbone
  Vector backbone: pAAV
  Backbone size w/o insert (bp): 5600
  Vector type: AAV ; Adeno-associated vector
Growth in bacteria
  Bacterial resistance: Ampicillin, 100 μg/mL
  Growth temperature: 37°C
  Growth strain: Stbl3
  Copy number: Unknown
Gene/Insert
  Gene/Insert name: Histone tagged GFP, T2A-TVA-E2A-B19G (alt names: histone; rabies B19 glycoprotein)
  Insert size (bp): 3300
  Promoter: EF1a
  Tag / fusion protein: GFP (N terminal on insert)
  Cloning method: Unknown
  Sequencing primers: 5′ EF1a_fwd
Terms and licenses: Academic/Nonprofit Terms; Industry Terms: Not Available to Industry
How to cite: pAAV-EF1a-DIO-HTB was a gift from Edward Callaway (Addgene plasmid # 44187 ; http://n2t.net/addgene:44187 ; RRID:Addgene_44187)
