[The description below was written by a language model from this plasmid's Addgene catalogue record.]
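Description:
pAAV-EF1a-DIO-HTB is an adeno-associated virus transfer plasmid built on a pAAV backbone of about 5.6 kb carrying an insert of roughly 3.3 kb. It is propagated in bacteria under ampicillin selection, and the record lists a recombination-deficient strain as the host, a common choice for keeping the repeat-containing ITR regions of AAV plasmids stable. No feature table is provided, so the ITRs, bacterial origin, polyadenylation signal and any post-transcriptional elements are not itemised and can only be presumed from the vector class.

The payload is a single tricistronic open reading frame driven by the EF1a promoter: a histone-tagged GFP, followed by a T2A peptide, the avian receptor TVA, an E2A peptide, and the glycoprotein of the rabies B19 strain (B19G). The 2A sequences cause ribosomal skipping, so that one transcript yields three separate proteins. "DIO" in the name indicates a double-floxed inverted open reading frame design, in which the cassette sits in antisense orientation between pairs of incompatible lox sites and is flipped into the sense orientation only in cells expressing Cre recombinase. The specific lox variants are not stated.

Together these parts fit the role of a Cre-dependent helper for monosynaptic rabies tracing, although the record does not state an intended use. TVA permits infection by EnvA-pseudotyped, glycoprotein-deleted rabies virus. B19G supplies the missing glycoprotein in trans, so the virus can spread to presynaptic partners. The histone fusion concentrates GFP in the nucleus, marking the starter cells.
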