>Addgene plasmid #44187 | pAAV-EF1a-DIO-HTB | addgene partial sequence | sequence record 60500 | EF1a-Fwd
TAGGATACTTTATACGAAGTTATGCAGAATGGTAGCTGGATTGTAGCTGCTATTAGCAATATGAAACCTC
TTAATAACTTCGTATAGCATACATTATACGAAGTTATGGCGCGCCCTATTACTTGTACATCTTACAGTCT
GGTCTCACCCCCACTCTTGTGTGATTCCCATGAAGATATGATCTTCCCGCTTTGGGGAGTGACTGACACC
TCCCTCCCTGTCCCTCTGAGATTGTGTTGCGTAGGTTCTGATCGATTGACTCTTCTACAACATGTCATCA
GGAAAATTATCAACATCAAGGCAGTCAGGGCCCCTGCACTCAGTAATACATACTTCCCCCAGTTCGGGAG
ACCCAAGTCAACTCCTGAGACCTGATTGTGCACATCGGGAAGGTGAACTTCAACAAAATCCTCAGCCTCG
TCACCGTCCTTGAAAACGGTAGACGGGTCTGCCAGGGGGTGCACAAGGGGGATAACCGAGGATTCCAACA
ACTCCATATGTTGCTGGAGGAGGGATGATTGCATCTCTGGGATTAAGACATTGCCGTCAGGTCCTAATAT
TATACCATTGAAAAACACCCCGTTCACATGAGGATGACACCTCCCCCCAACTCTTAAACACCCTTTTGAA
GGGAGGATCTCATTCCAAGTTCTGACTGACTTGTAGTGAGCATCGGCTTCCATCAAGGTCTTGTTTG
