>Addgene plasmid #44187 | pAAV-EF1a-DIO-HTB | addgene partial sequence | sequence record 60502 | EGFP-N 5'-CGTCGCCGTCCAGCTCGACCAG-3'
CTCGCCTTGCTCACCATGGTGGCGACCGGTGGATCCTTAGCGCTGGTGTACTTGGTGATGGCCTTAGTAC
CCTCGGACACGGCGTGCTTGGCCAACTCCCCAGGCAGCAGCAGGCGCACGGCCGTCTGGATCTCCCTGGA
GGTGATGGTCGAGCGCTTGTTGTAATGCGCCAGGCGGGAAGCCTCACCTGCGATGCGCTCGAAAATGTCG
TTCACAAACGAATTCATGATGCCCATGGCCTTGGACGAAATGCCGGTGTCAGGGTGGACCTGCTTCAGAA
CCTTGTACACATAGATGGAATAGCTCTCCTTGCGGCTGCGCTTGCGCTTCTTGCCGCCTTTCTTCTGCGC
CTTAGTCACCGCCTTCTTGGAGCCCTTTTTCGGGGCGGGAGCAGACTTCGCTGGCTCTGGCATGGTGGCG
GCTCTAGCATAACTTCGTATAAAGTATCCTATACGAAGTTATTTGCCTTAACCCAGAAATTATCACTGTT
ATTCTTTAGAATGGTGCAAAGAATAACTTCGTATAATGTATGCTATACGAAGTTATGAATTCGATATCAA
GCTTATCGATAATCAACCTCTGGATTACAAAATTTGTGAAAGATTGACTGGTATTCTTAACTATGTTGCT
CCTTTTACGCTATGTGGATACGCTGCTTTAATGCCTTTGTATCATGCTATTGCTTCCCGTATGGCTTTCA
TTTTCTCCTCCTTGTATAAATCCTGGTTGCTGTCTCTTTATGAGGAGTTGTGGGCCCGTTGTCAGGCAA
