>Addgene plasmid #44187 | pAAV-EF1a-DIO-HTB | addgene partial sequence | sequence record 60505 | EGFP-C 5'-CATGGTCCTGCTGGAGTTCGTG-3'
ACGAGCTGTACAAGAAGCTTGGTAGTGGAGAGGGCAGAGGAAGTCTGCTAACATGCGGTGACGTCGAGGA
GAATCCTGGCCCAATCGATGCGCGGCTGCTGCCCGCGCTGCTGCTGCTGCTGCTGCCCGGTAACGTGACC
GGTAACGGGTCCGGTAACGGTTCTTTGTCCCGTTGCCCCCCCGGTCAGTTCCGCTGCTCGGAGCCGCCCG
GTGCCCACGGGGAGTGTTACCCGCAGGACTGGCTGTGCGACGGACACCCCGACTGCGACGACGGGCGGGA
CGAGTGGGGCTGCGGGACCAGCGCGATCCCCGCGGTGCCCACGGACAACGGCACAGAGGCTCCCACTGCC
CCTGCTCCTGGACGTGCTCTGCCAGCCAGGAATCACGGCCGCATGTGGATGCTGATCACTGCAGTGCTCC
TGTGCTGCCTGGTAGCTGTGGGTGGTATCGCTGCATGGGGGAAGTCCAAAGCAAAAAGCAGGTCTGACAT
CTTCAGTCTTGAAAGCGCATCCAAGGAGCTGCTGGTGCCTGACAAGAGCCAGGCAGACTTGTTCTCCGCT
AGCGGTAGTGGTCAATGTACTAACTACGCTTTGTTGAAACTCGCTGGCGATGTTGAAAGTAACCCCGGTC
CTTCCGGAATGGTTCCTCAGGCTCTCCTGTTTGTACCCCTTCTGGTTTTTCCATTGTGTTTTGGGAAATT
CCCTATTTACACGATACCAGACAAGCTTGGTCCCTGGAGTCCGATTGACATACATCACCTCAGCTGCCCA
AACAATTTGGTAGTGGAGGACGAAAGGATGCACCAACCTGTCAGGGTTCTCCTACATGGAACTTAAAAGT
TGGATACATCTTAGCCATAAAAGTGA
